>Addgene plasmid #223859 | pD(P+T)_phC | addgene full sequence | sequence record 445953 | Addgene NGS Result
GAGACCCACTGCTTGAGCCTAGAAGATCCGGCTGCTAACAAAGCCCGAAAGGAAGCTGAGTTGGCTGCTG
TCACCGCTGAGCAATAACTATCATAACCCCTAGGTGCCATTTCATTACCTCTTTCTCCGCACCCGACATA
GATCTGGGCCAACTTTTGGCGAAAATGAGACGTTGATCGGCACGTAAGAGGGTCCAACTTTCACCATAAT
GAAATAAGATCACTACCGGGCGTATTTTTTGAGTTATCGAGATTTTCAGGAGCTAAGGAAGCTAAAATGG
AGAAAAAAATCACTGGATATACCACCGTTGATATATCCCAATGGCATCGTAAAGAACATTTTGAGGCATT
TCAGTCAGTTGCTCAATGTACCTATAACCAGACCGTTCAGCTGGATATTACGGCCTTTTTAAAGACCGTA
AAGAAAAATAAGCACAAGTTTTATCCGGCCTTTATTCACATTCTTGCCCGCCTGATGAATGCTCATCCGG
AATTCCGTATGGCAATGAAAGACGGTGAGCTGGTGATATGGGATAGTGTTCACCCTTGTTACACCGTTTT
CCATGAGCAAACTGAAACGTTTTCATCGCTCTGGAGTGAATACCACGACGATTTCCGGCAGTTTCTACAC
ATATATTCGCAAGATGTGGCGTGTTACGGTGAAAACCTGGCCTATTTCCCTAAAGGGTTTATTGAGAATA
TGTTTTTCGTCTCAGCCAATCCCTGGGTGAGTTTCACCAGTTTTGATTTAAACGTGGCCAATATGGACAA
CTTCTTCGCCCCCGTTTTCACCATGGGCAAATATTATACGCAAGGCGACAAGGTGCTGATGCCGCTGGCG
ATTCAGGTTCATCATGCCGTTTGTGATGGCTTCCATGTCGGCAGAATGCTTAATGAATTACAACAGTACT
GCGATGAGTGGCAGGGTGGGGCGTAATTTTTTTAAGGCAGTTATTGGTGCCCTTAAACGCCTGGTTGCTA
CGCCTGAATAAGTGATAATAAGCGGATGAATGGCAGAAATTCGAAAGCAAATTCGACCCGGTCGTCGGTT
CAGGGCAGGGTCGTTAAATAGCCGCTTATGTCTATTGCTGGTTTACCGGTTTATTGACTACCGGAAGCAG
TGTGACCGTGTGCTTCTCAAATGCCTGAGGCCAGTTTGCTCAGGCTCTCCCCGTGGAGGTAATAATTGAC
GATATGATCATTTATTCTGCCTCCCAGCTGACATTCATCCGGGGTCAGCACCGTTTCTGCGGACTGGCTT
TCTACGTGTTCCGCTTCCTTTAGCAGCCCTTGCGCCCTGAGTGCTTGCGGCAGCGTGAAGCTAATTCCCA
TGTCAGCCGTTAAGTGTTCCTGTGTCACTCAAAATTGCTTTGAGAGGCTCTAAGGGCTTCTCAGTGCGTT
ACATCCCTGGCTTGTTGTCCACAACCGTTAAACCTTAAAAGCTTTAAAAGCCTTATATATTCTTTTTTTT
CTTATAAAACTTAAAACCTTAGAGGCTATTTAAGTTGCTGATTTATATTAATTTTATTGTTCAAACATGA
GAGCTTAGTACGTGAAACATGAGAGCTTAGTACGTTAGCCATGAGAGCTTAGTACGTTAGCCATGAGGGT
TTAGTTCGTTAAACATGAGAGCTTAGTACGTTAAACATGAGAGCTTAGTACGTGAAACATGAGAGCTTAG
TACGTACTATCAACAGGTTGAACTGCTGATCAACAGATCCTCTACGCGGCCGCGGTACCATAACTTCGTA
TAGCATACATTATACGAAGTTATCTGCCAGGCACATGGGTTTTACTAGTATCGATTCGCGACCTACTCCG
GAATATTAGGTCTCAGCGACTACTCCGGAATATTAATAGATCATGGAGATAATTAAAATGATAACCATCT
CGCAAATAAATAAGTATTTTACTGTTTTCGTAACAGTTTTGTAATAAAAAAACCTATAAATATTCCGGAT
TATTCATACCGTCCCACCATCGGGCGCGGATCCCCATGGAGACCATACTCACGGTCTCCTAAGCAAGCTT
GTCGAGAAGTACTAGAGGATCATAATCAGCCATACCACATTTGTAGAGGTTTTACTTGCTTTAAAAAACC
TCCCACACCTCCCCCTGAACCTGAAACATAAAATGAATGCAATTGTTGTTGTTAACTTGTTTATTGCAGC
TTATAATGGTTACAAATAAAGCAATAGCATCACAAATTTCACAAATAAAGCATTTTTTTCACTGCATTCT
AGTTGTGGTTTGTCCAAACTCATCAATGTATCTTATCATGTCTGGATCTGATCACTGCTTGAGCCTAGAA
GATCCGGCTGCTAACAAAGCCCGAAAGGAAGCTGAGTTGGCTGCTGCCACCGCTGAGCAATAACTATCAT
AACCTACGG
Features (pLannotate 1.2.2; 10 found; start..end, strand, type, name):
     31..80      +  CDS            SET1 (fragment): solubility-enhancement tag derived from T7 phage gene 10B
    174..276     +  promoter       cat promoter: promoter of the E. coli cat gene encoding chloramphenicol acetyltransferase
    277..933     +  CDS            cat: CAT_ECOLX - Experimental evidence at protein level: Swiss-Prot protein existence level 1. This enzyme is an effector of chloramphenicol resistance in bacteria. From Escherichia coli. This protein is used as a marker in many commonly used cloning vectors, such as pACYC184.
   1209..1322    -  CDS            tnpA (fragment): TN5P_ECOLX - Also known as tnp. Experimental evidence at protein level: Swiss-Prot protein existence level 1. Mediates transposition of transposon Tn5 by a 'cut and paste' mechanism. First, the monomeric transposase binds the 19 bp inverted DNA repeats flanking the transposon. Then, dimerization of the DNA- bound transposase creates a synaptic DNA complex. After nicking of the first DNA strand, excision of the transposon proceeds through a series of intermediates. The transposase then mediates the insertion of the transposon at a new site by strand transfer. The activity of the wild- type tran
   1331..1687    -  rep_origin     R6K γ ori: γ replication origin from E. coli plasmid R6K; requires the R6K initiator protein pi for replication
   1740..1773    +  protein_bind   loxP: Cre-mediated recombination occurs in the 8-bp core sequence (GCATACAT). Cre recombinase
   1860..1951    +  promoter       polyhedrin promoter: polh from Autographa californica; promoter for the baculovirus polyhedrin gene
   2048..2131    +  CDS            large T antigen (fragment): large T antigen from SV40 (simian virus 40)
   2154..2288    +  polyA_signal   SV40 poly(A) signal: SV40 polyadenylation signal
   2317..2366    +  CDS            SET1 (fragment): solubility-enhancement tag derived from T7 phage gene 10B
