[The description below was written by a language model from this plasmid's Addgene catalogue record and pLannotate feature annotations shown in this document.]
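Description:
pD(P+T)_phC is a small (about 2.4 kb) Golden Gate donor plasmid from the 4G-cloning system, a modular assembly scheme for building expression constructs for multisubunit protein complexes in different hosts. It is built on the pD backbone and supplies the promoter and terminator module for insect-cell expression, in a version that is recorded as adding a C-terminal tag to the assembled gene. The record does not state which tag this is, and none is clearly identified in the feature table. The plasmid replicates from the R6K γ origin, which depends on the pi initiator protein supplied in trans. It must therefore be propagated in a pir-expressing E. coli strain, here one carrying the pir-116 allele that gives high copy number. Selection is by chloramphenicol, through a cat gene driven by its native promoter. Because conditional-origin donors cannot replicate in standard cloning strains, carry-over of the donor after an assembly reaction is reduced.

The payload is synthetic and consists of the baculovirus polyhedrin promoter from Autographa californica, a very strong late promoter used for protein production in infected insect cells, followed downstream by an SV40 polyadenylation signal. The short large T antigen fragment annotated just before the poly(A) signal is probably part of the SV40 terminator region rather than a functional coding sequence. A single loxP site lies upstream of the promoter and could support Cre-mediated fusion with other loxP-bearing plasmids, although the record does not say so. The short SET1 fragments near both ends and the Tn5 transposase fragment are partial matches and are probably not functional elements.
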