Addgene plasmid #223859: pD(P+T)_phC
Purpose: 4G-cloning donor for insect promoter and terminator, C-terminal tag added
Depositing lab: Stephan Gruber. Depositing organization: Universite de Lausanne (UNIL). Publication: 4G cloning: rapid gene assembly for expression of multisubunit protein complexes in diverse hosts. Taschner M, Dickinson JB, Roisne-Hamelin F, Gruber S. Life Sci Alliance. 2024 Dec 2;8(1):e202402899. doi: 10.26508/lsa.202402899. Print 2025 Jan. PubMed 39622624.
Backbone
  Vector backbone: pD
  Vector type: Golden-Gate Donor
Growth in bacteria
  Bacterial resistance: Chloramphenicol, 25 μg/mL
  Growth temperature: 37°C
  Growth strain: Pir1 ; strain contains pir-116 mutation for plasmid maintenance at high copy
  Copy number: High Copy
Gene/Insert
  Gene/Insert name: polyhedrin promoter and SV40 polyA
  Species: Synthetic
  Cloning method: Gibson Cloning
Terms and licenses: Academic/Nonprofit Terms; Industry Terms: Not Available to Industry
Depositor comments: Please visit https://doi.org/10.1101/2024.06.17.599261 for bioRxiv preprint.
How to cite: pD(P+T)_phC was a gift from Stephan Gruber (Addgene plasmid # 223859 ; http://n2t.net/addgene:223859 ; RRID:Addgene_223859)
